Addgene plasmid #227264: qTAG-KO-PGK-Puro
Purpose: (Empty Backbone) Empty selectable Knock-Out donor cassette. Integrate homology arms to target the N-terminus insertion of a PGK-Puro cassette
Depositing lab: Laurence Pelletier. Publication: qTAG: an adaptable plasmid scaffold for CRISPR-based endogenous tagging. Philip R, Sharma A, Matellan L, Erpf AC, Hsu WH, Tkach JM, Wyatt HDM, Pelletier L. EMBO J. 2024 Dec 12. doi: 10.1038/s44318-024-00337-5. PubMed 39668248.
Backbone
  Vector backbone: pUC19
  Backbone manufacturer: Invitrogen
  Backbone size (bp): 2686
  Vector type: Mammalian Expression, CRISPR ; Donor Cassette
  Selectable markers: Puromycin
Growth in bacteria
  Bacterial resistance: Ampicillin, 100 μg/mL
  Growth temperature: 37°C
  Growth strain: DH5alpha
  Copy number: High Copy
Gene/Insert
  Gene/Insert name: None
Terms and licenses: Academic/Nonprofit Terms; Industry Terms: Not Available to Industry
How to cite: qTAG-KO-PGK-Puro was a gift from Laurence Pelletier (Addgene plasmid # 227264 ; http://n2t.net/addgene:227264 ; RRID:Addgene_227264)
