[The description below was written by a language model from this plasmid's Addgene catalogue record and pLannotate feature annotations shown in this document.]
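Description:
qTAG-KO-PGK-Puro is an empty knock-out donor plasmid from the qTAG family of CRISPR-based endogenous tagging scaffolds, built on a pUC19 backbone. It is about 4.1 kb and is propagated in E. coli as a high-copy plasmid through the ColE1/pUC-type origin, with selection by ampicillin through the β-lactamase gene and its native promoter. Remnants of the pUC19 cloning region (lacZα fragment, lac promoter, operator and CAP site) flank the cassette, indicating that the payload sits in the former multiple cloning site. Short fragments annotated as bom, rop and lacI are backbone vestiges rather than functional elements.

The payload is a self-contained mammalian selection cassette: the mouse PGK promoter drives the puromycin N-acetyltransferase coding sequence, terminated by an SV40 polyadenylation signal. The resistance gene is bracketed by lox71 and lox66, left- and right-element mutant loxP sites in the same orientation. This would allow Cre-mediated excision of the marker after selection, leaving a doubly mutated site that recombines poorly. No gene insert is present. According to the record, users add homology arms matching their locus of interest so that, after CRISPR cleavage and homology-directed repair, the PGK-Puro cassette is inserted at the N-terminus of the target gene. This disrupts the gene and allows edited cells to be enriched with puromycin. The record does not give the cloning sites or the method used to install the homology arms, and no guide RNA or nuclease is encoded on this plasmid, so these must be supplied separately.
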