Features (pLannotate 1.2.2; 15 found; start..end, strand, type, name):
    137..236     +  misc_feature   bom (fragment): basis of mobility region from pBR322
    242..399     -  CDS            lacZα (fragment): LacZα fragment of β-galactosidase; lacZ fragment
    429..928     +  promoter       PGK promoter: mouse phosphoglycerate kinase 1 promoter
    935..968     +  protein_bind   lox71: Left element (LE) mutant of loxP (Araki et al., 2010). Cre-mediated recombination occurs in the 8-bp core sequence (GCATACAT). Cre recombinase
   1043..1639    +  CDS            PuroR (fragment): puromycin N-acetyltransferase; pac from Streptomyces; confers resistance to puromycin
   1646..1679    +  protein_bind   lox66: Right element (RE) mutant of loxP (Araki et al., 2010). Cre-mediated recombination occurs in the 8-bp core sequence (GCATACAT). Cre recombinase
   1709..1830    +  polyA_signal   SV40 poly(A) signal: SV40 polyadenylation signal
   1897..1913    -  protein_bind   lac operator: The lac repressor binds to the lac operator to inhibit transcription in E. coli. This inhibition can be relieved by adding lactose or isopropyl-β-D-thiogalactopyranoside (IPTG). lac repressor encoded by lacI
   1921..1951    -  promoter       lac promoter: promoter for the E. coli lac operon
   1966..1987    -  protein_bind   CAP binding site: CAP binding activates transcription in the presence of cAMP. E. coli catabolite activator protein
   2000..2092    -  CDS            lacI (fragment): lac repressor; lacI; The lac repressor binds to the lac operator to inhibit transcription in E. coli. This inhibition can be relieved by adding lactose or isopropyl-β-D-thiogalactopyranoside (IPTG).
   2275..2863    -  rep_origin     ori: high-copy-number ColE1/pMB1/pBR322/pUC origin of replication
   3034..3894    -  CDS            AmpR: β-lactamase; bla; confers resistance to ampicillin, carbenicillin, and related antibiotics
   3895..3999    -  promoter       AmpR promoter: bla
   4094..35      +  CDS            rop (fragment) (across the origin): Rop protein, which maintains plasmids at low copy number; rop
>Addgene plasmid #227264 | qTAG-KO-PGK-Puro | addgene full sequence | sequence record 452007 | Addgene NGS Result
TCGCGCGTTTCGGTGATGACGGTGAAAACCTCTGACACATGCAGCTCCCGGAGACGGTCACAGCTTGTCT
GTAAGCGGATGCCGGGAGCAGACAAGCCCGTCAGGGCGCGTCAGCGGGTGTTGGCGGGTGTCGGGGCTGG
CTTAACTATGCGGCATCAGAGCAGATTGTACTGAGAGTGCACCATATGCGGTGTGAAATACCGCACAGAT
GCGTAAGGAGAAAATACCGCATCAGGCGCCATTCGCCATTCAGGCTGCGCAACTGTTGGGAAGGGCGATC
GGTGCGGGCCTCTTCGCTATTACGCCAGCTGGCGAAAGGGGGATGTGCTGCAAGGCGATTAAGTTGGGTA
ACGCCAGGGTTTTCCCAGTCACGACGTTGTAAAACGACGGCCAGTGAATTCGGAGGAAGCGGAGGATCTG
GCGGTACCGGGTAGGGGAGGCGCTTTTCCCAAGGCAGTCTGGAGCATGCGCTTTAGCAGCCCCGCTGGGC
ACTTGGCGCTACACAAGTGGCCTCTGGCCTCGCACACATTCCACATCCACCGGTAGGCGCCAACCGGCTC
CGTTCTTTGGTGGCCCCTTCGCGCCACCTTCTACTCCTCCCCTAGTCAGGAAGTTCCCCCCCGCCCCGCA
GCTCGCGTCGTGCAGGACGTGACAAATGGAAGTAGCACGTCTCACTAGTCTCGTGCAGATGGACAGCACC
GCTGAGCAATGGAAGCGGGTAGGCCTTTGGGGCAGCGGCCAATAGCAGCTTTGCTCCTTCGCTTTCTGGG
CTCAGAGGCTGGGAAGGGGTGGGTCCGGGGGCGGGCTCAGGGGCGGGCTCAGGGGCGGGGCGGGCGCCCG
AAGGTCCTCCGGAGGCCCGGCATTCTGCACGCTTCAAAAGCGCACGTCTGCCGCGCTGTTCTCCTCTTCC
TCATCTCCGGGCCTTTCGACGCGTTACCGTTCGTATAGCATACATTATACGAAGTTATCTGGATCCGGAG
CTACTAACTTCAGCCTGCTGAAGCAGGCCGGAGACGTGGAGGAGAACCCTGGACCTTCTAGAATGACCGA
GTACAAGCCCACGGTGCGCCTCGCCACCCGCGACGACGTCCCCAGGGCCGTACGCACCCTCGCCGCCGCG
TTCGCCGACTACCCCGCCACGCGCCACACCGTCGATCCGGACCGCCACATCGAGCGGGTCACCGAGCTGC
AAGAACTCTTCCTCACGCGCGTCGGGCTCGACATCGGCAAGGTGTGGGTCGCGGACGACGGCGCCGCGGT
GGCGGTCTGGACCACGCCGGAGAGCGTCGAAGCGGGGGCGGTGTTCGCCGAGATCGGCCCGCGCATGGCC
GAGTTGAGCGGTTCCCGGCTGGCCGCGCAGCAACAGATGGAAGGCCTCCTGGCGCCGCACCGGCCCAAGG
AGCCCGCGTGGTTCCTGGCCACCGTCGGCGTCTCGCCCGACCACCAGGGCAAGGGTCTGGGCAGCGCCGT
CGTGCTCCCCGGAGTGGAGGCGGCCGAGCGCGCCGGGGTGCCCGCCTTCCTGGAGACCTCCGCGCCCCGC
AACCTCCCCTTCTACGAGCGGCTCGGCTTCACCGTCACCGCCGACGTCGAGGTGCCCGAAGGACCGCGCA
CCTGGTGCATGACCCGCAAGCCCGGTGCCCCCGGGATAACTTCGTATAGCATACATTATACGAACGGTAG
CATGGGTGGCGGTTCCTGACAGACATGAAACTTGTTTATTGCAGCTTATAATGGTTACAAATAAAGCAAT
AGCATCACAAATTTCACAAATAAAGCATTTTTTTCACTGCATTCTAGTTGTGGTTTGTCCAAACTCATCA
ATGTATCTTACTCGAGACCGGTAAGAGCAAGTGAAAGCTTGGCGTAATCATGGTCATAGCTGTTTCCTGT
GTGAAATTGTTATCCGCTCACAATTCCACACAACATACGAGCCGGAAGCATAAAGTGTAAAGCCTGGGGT
GCCTAATGAGTGAGCTAACTCACATTAATTGCGTTGCGCTCACTGCCCGCTTTCCAGTCGGGAAACCTGT
CGTGCCAGCTGCATTAATGAATCGGCCAACGCGCGGGGAGAGGCGGTTTGCGTATTGGGCGCTCTTCCGC
TTCCTCGCTCACTGACTCGCTGCGCTCGGTCGTTCGGCTGCGGCGAGCGGTATCAGCTCACTCAAAGGCG
GTAATACGGTTATCCACAGAATCAGGGGATAACGCAGGAAAGAACATGTGAGCAAAAGGCCAGCAAAAGG
CCAGGAACCGTAAAAAGGCCGCGTTGCTGGCGTTTTTCCATAGGCTCCGCCCCCCTGACGAGCATCACAA
AAATCGACGCTCAAGTCAGAGGTGGCGAAACCCGACAGGACTATAAAGATACCAGGCGTTTCCCCCTGGA
AGCTCCCTCGTGCGCTCTCCTGTTCCGACCCTGCCGCTTACCGGATACCTGTCCGCCTTTCTCCCTTCGG
GAAGCGTGGCGCTTTCTCATAGCTCACGCTGTAGGTATCTCAGTTCGGTGTAGGTCGTTCGCTCCAAGCT
GGGCTGTGTGCACGAACCCCCCGTTCAGCCCGACCGCTGCGCCTTATCCGGTAACTATCGTCTTGAGTCC
AACCCGGTAAGACACGACTTATCGCCACTGGCAGCAGCCACTGGTAACAGGATTAGCAGAGCGAGGTATG
TAGGCGGTGCTACAGAGTTCTTGAAGTGGTGGCCTAACTACGGCTACACTAGAAGAACAGTATTTGGTAT
CTGCGCTCTGCTGAAGCCAGTTACCTTCGGAAAAAGAGTTGGTAGCTCTTGATCCGGCAAACAAACCACC
GCTGGTAGCGGTGGTTTTTTTGTTTGCAAGCAGCAGATTACGCGCAGAAAAAAAGGATCTCAAGAAGATC
CTTTGATCTTTTCTACGGGGTCTGACGCTCAGTGGAACGAAAACTCACGTTAAGGGATTTTGGTCATGAG
ATTATCAAAAAGGATCTTCACCTAGATCCTTTTAAATTAAAAATGAAGTTTTAAATCAATCTAAAGTATA
TATGAGTAAACTTGGTCTGACAGTTACCAATGCTTAATCAGTGAGGCACCTATCTCAGCGATCTGTCTAT
TTCGTTCATCCATAGTTGCCTGACTCCCCGTCGTGTAGATAACTACGATACGGGAGGGCTTACCATCTGG
CCCCAGTGCTGCAATGATACCGCGAGACCCACGCTCACCGGCTCCAGATTTATCAGCAATAAACCAGCCA
GCCGGAAGGGCCGAGCGCAGAAGTGGTCCTGCAACTTTATCCGCCTCCATCCAGTCTATTAATTGTTGCC
GGGAAGCTAGAGTAAGTAGTTCGCCAGTTAATAGTTTGCGCAACGTTGTTGCCATTGCTACAGGCATCGT
GGTGTCACGCTCGTCGTTTGGTATGGCTTCATTCAGCTCCGGTTCCCAACGATCAAGGCGAGTTACATGA
TCCCCCATGTTGTGCAAAAAAGCGGTTAGCTCCTTCGGTCCTCCGATCGTTGTCAGAAGTAAGTTGGCCG
CAGTGTTATCACTCATGGTTATGGCAGCACTGCATAATTCTCTTACTGTCATGCCATCCGTAAGATGCTT
TTCTGTGACTGGTGAGTACTCAACCAAGTCATTCTGAGAATAGTGTATGCGGCGACCGAGTTGCTCTTGC
CCGGCGTCAATACGGGATAATACCGCGCCACATAGCAGAACTTTAAAAGTGCTCATCATTGGAAAACGTT
CTTCGGGGCGAAAACTCTCAAGGATCTTACCGCTGTTGAGATCCAGTTCGATGTAACCCACTCGTGCACC
CAACTGATCTTCAGCATCTTTTACTTTCACCAGCGTTTCTGGGTGAGCAAAAACAGGAAGGCAAAATGCC
GCAAAAAAGGGAATAAGGGCGACACGGAAATGTTGAATACTCATACTCTTCCTTTTTCAATATTATTGAA
GCATTTATCAGGGTTATTGTCTCATGAGCGGATACATATTTGAATGTATTTAGAAAAATAAACAAATAGG
GGTTCCGCGCACATTTCCCCGAAAAGTGCCACCTGACGTCTAAGAAACCATTATTATCATGACATTAACC
TATAAAAATAGGCGTATCACGAGGCCCTTTCGTC
